Addgene plasmid #80589: pWHI2-HYG
Purpose: CEN plasmid expressing full-length WHI2 from S.cerevisiae S288C background under its native promoter
Depositing lab: John McCusker. Depositing organization: Duke University. Publication: Mitochondrial Genome Variation Affects Multiple Respiration and Non-respiration Phenotypes in Saccharomyces cerevisiae. Vijayraghavan S, Kozmin SG, Strope PK, Skelly DA, Lin Z, Kennell J, Magwene PM, Dietrich FS, McCusker JH. Genetics. 2018 Nov 29. pii: genetics.118.301546. doi: 10.1534/genetics.118.301546. PubMed 30498022.
Backbone
  Vector backbone: pRS316/pAG36
  Backbone size w/o insert (bp): 6568
  Total vector size (bp): 8688
  Vector type: Yeast Expression
  Selectable markers: Hygromycin, URA3
Growth in bacteria
  Bacterial resistance: Ampicillin, 100 μg/mL
  Growth temperature: 37°C
  Growth strain: DH5alpha
  Copy number: Low Copy
Gene/Insert
  Gene/Insert name: WHI2
  Species: S. cerevisiae (budding yeast)
  Insert size (bp): 2100
  Entrez Gene: WHI2 (a.k.a. YOR043W)
  Promoter: WHI2 native promoter
  Cloning method: Restriction Enzyme; 5′ cloning site SalI (not destroyed); 3′ cloning site PacI (not destroyed)
  Sequencing primers: 5′ ACGGGCCATGTTCAATGGC
Terms and licenses: Academic/Nonprofit Terms; Industry Terms: Not Available to Industry
How to cite: pWHI2-HYG was a gift from John McCusker (Addgene plasmid # 80589 ; http://n2t.net/addgene:80589 ; RRID:Addgene_80589)
