[The description below was written by a language model from this plasmid's Addgene catalogue record.]
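Description:
pWHI2-HYG is a low-copy yeast centromeric (CEN) expression plasmid built on a pRS316/pAG36-derived backbone, with a total size of about 8.7 kb. As a shuttle vector it is propagated in E. coli under ampicillin selection. In Saccharomyces cerevisiae it is maintained as a stable, roughly single-copy episome, as is typical of CEN plasmids of the pRS316 family. Two yeast selectable markers are recorded. URA3 allows auxotrophic selection in ura3 strains. A hygromycin resistance marker acts as a dominant drug marker, so the plasmid can also be selected in prototrophic or otherwise unmarked strains, such as natural or clinical isolates. No feature table is provided, so the exact arrangement of the origins, the marker cassettes and their regulatory elements cannot be described from the record.

The payload is an approximately 2.1 kb S. cerevisiae genomic fragment cloned between SalI and PacI sites, both of which are retained. It carries the full-length WHI2 gene (YOR043W) from the S288C background, expressed from its native promoter. No epitope tags or reporters are recorded. The combination of centromeric maintenance and native regulation is intended to give near-physiological WHI2 expression rather than overexpression. WHI2 encodes a regulator associated with stress response and nutrient-dependent control of cell proliferation. A construct of this type is typically used to complement whi2 mutant alleles or to test whether they contribute to a phenotype. The associated study examined how mitochondrial genome variation affects respiratory and non-respiratory phenotypes in yeast, but the record does not state the plasmid's specific role in that work.
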