>Addgene plasmid #80589 | pWHI2-HYG | addgene partial sequence | sequence record 154390 | M13-F20 5'-TGTAAAACGACGGCCAGT-3'
CGAATTGGAGCTCCACCGCGGTGGCGGCCGCATAGGCCACTAGTGGATCTGATATCATCGATGAATTCGA
GCTCGTTTTCGACACTGGATGGCGGCGTTAGTATCGAATCGACAGCAGTATAGCGACCAGCATTCACATA
CGATTGACGCATGATATTACTTTCTGCGCACTTAACTTCGCATCTGGGCAGATGATGTCGAGGCGAAAAA
AAATATAAATCACGCTAACATTTGATTAAAATAGAACAACTACAATATAAAAAAACTATACAAATGACAA
GTTCTTGAAAACAAGAATCTTTTTATTGTCAGTACTGATTATTCCTTTGCCCTCGGACGAGTGCTGGGGC
GTCGGTTTCCACTATCGGCGAGTACTTCTACACAGCCATCGGTCCAGACGGCCGCGCTTCTGCGGGCGAT
TTGTGTACGCCCGACAGTCCCGGCTCCGGATCGGACGATTGCGTCGCATCGACCCTGCGCCCAAGCTGCA
TCATCGAAATTGCCGTCAACCAAGCTCTGATAGAGTTGGTCAAGACCAATGCGGAGCATATACGCCCGGA
GCCGCGGCGATCCTGCAAGCTCCGGATGCCTCCGCTCGAAGTAGCGCGTCTGCTGCTCCATACAAGCCAA
CCACGGCCTCCAGAAGAAGATGTTGGCGACCTCGTATTGGGAATCCCCGAACATCGCCTCGCTCCAGTCA
ATGACCGCTGTTATGCGGCCATTGTCCGTCAGGACATTGTTGGAGCCGAAATCCGCGTGCACGAGGTGCC
GGACTTCGGGGCAGTCCTCGGCCCAAAGCATCAGCTCATCGAGAGCCTGCGCGACGGACGCACTGACGGT
GTCGTCCATCACAGTTTGCCAGTGATACACATGGGGATCAGCAATCGCGCATATGAAATCACGCCATGTA
GTGTATTGACCGATTCCTTGCGGTCCGAATGGGCCGAACCCGCTCGTCTGGCTAAGATCGGCCGCAGCGA
TCGCATCCATGGCCTCCGCGAC
