>Addgene plasmid #80589 | pWHI2-HYG | addgene partial sequence | sequence record 154391 | M13-Rev 5'-CAGGAAACAGCTATGACC-3'
ATTACCCTCACTAAAGGGAACAAAAGCTGCTAGAGCGGCCGCCAGCTGAAGCTTCGTACGCTGCAGGTCG
ACACGGGCCATGTTCAATGGCCAATTTCTTATGCTCTAGAGTAATAATTACTAAGGAGGAAAGTAAGACA
AAAAACGGTCTATCGTTGTTTTAAGTTTACAGCATAGGCATAGTGATAGAGTGTGAGAGAGTCTCTAACT
CGGCGTCAGTTTAGAGTCATTTTTTTCTTTTCTCCCCCCAAAGGTCATAAGAAGATAAGGATCCAAATTT
AGAAGACAAAAAAAGTTTTGTTAGAACGTTTATCCCATTAAAAATAAGGGAAAAGAGAAACAACGTTATT
TAGTGATTTTTTTAATTGAGAAGCATTTTCTCCAGTGATAATTTAATTGTTTTTTTATTCGGAAAAGAAC
AGAAAGCGCAAGAAGACAACTCCTTCACACTTAGGCTATTAATTTTCCCGCCTCCCCATTAATTGATAAA
GATAAAGGTTGTCTGAGCTTACACTTATTATAAACAATGGACGATATAATCACGCAAGTTTCTCCAGATA
ATGCAGAGTCCGCTCCGATTCTACAAGAACAGCAACAGCAACAGAACTCGCAGTACGAAGGTAACGAGGA
GGATTATGGTGATTCATTGATTCATTTGAATATTCAAGAAAACCATTATTTCATTACGAGGGACCAGTTG
ATGTCTCTACCTGAATCCCTATTACTGTGTTTATTTCCCTCAGGTGTTTTTTTGGACCGTTGTGGTCAGG
TCATTACTAATTTGACCAGAGACGATGAGGTCTACATTGTTAATTTCCCTCCTGATTGTTTTGAGTACAT
CATGGAGATATATACAAAAGCGCATGATGATTTGTATAATCATCC
